Addgene plasmid #62225: pCas
Purpose: Constitutive expression of cas9 and inducible expression of lambda RED and sgR
Depositing lab: Sheng Yang. Depositing organization: CAS Center for Excellence in Molecular Plant Sciences ("CEMPS"). Publication: Multigene editing in the Escherichia coli genome using the CRISPR-Cas9 system. Jiang Y, Chen B, Duan C, Sun B, Yang J, Yang S. Appl Environ Microbiol. 2015 Jan 30. pii: AEM.04023-14. 10.1128/AEM.04023-14 PubMed 25636838.
Backbone
  Vector backbone: pKD46
  Backbone size w/o insert (bp): 6300
  Modifications to backbone: Replace Amp with Kan
  Vector type: Bacterial Expression, CRISPR ; Lambda Red recombinase
Growth in bacteria
  Bacterial resistance: Kanamycin, 50 μg/mL
  Growth temperature: 30°C
  Growth strain: DH5alpha
  Growth instructions: Must be grown at 30C! Vector has temperature-sensitive replication (RepA101ts)
  Copy number: Low Copy
Gene/Insert
  Gene/Insert name: cas9
  Species: S. pyogenes MGAS5005
  Insert size (bp): 4500
  Promoter: native cas9 promoter
  Cloning method: Restriction Enzyme; 5′ cloning site unknown (unknown if destroyed); 3′ cloning site unknown (unknown if destroyed)
  Sequencing primers: 5′ pENTR1A-3 (GTAACATCAGAGATTTTGAGACAC); 3′ AraC-F-New (GATGTAGCCGTCAAGTTGTCA)
Terms and licenses: Academic/Nonprofit Terms; Industry Terms: Not Available to Industry
How to cite: pCas was a gift from Sheng Yang (Addgene plasmid # 62225 ; http://n2t.net/addgene:62225 ; RRID:Addgene_62225)
