[The description below was written by a language model from this plasmid's Addgene catalogue record and pLannotate feature annotations shown in this document.]
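Description:
pCas is a low-copy bacterial expression plasmid of about 12.5 kb, built on the pKD46 λ Red backbone for CRISPR-Cas9 genome editing in Escherichia coli. The original ampicillin marker has been replaced with a kanamycin resistance gene (aph(3')-Ia). Replication depends on the pSC101 origin together with the temperature-sensitive Rep101(Ts) protein, so the plasmid is maintained only at a permissive temperature and can be cured from edited cells by shifting them to a higher one.

The main insert is cas9 from Streptococcus pyogenes MGAS5005, expressed constitutively from its native promoter; an annotated tracrRNA segment lies just upstream across the circular junction. From pKD46 the plasmid retains araC and the araBAD promoter driving the λ Red genes gam, bet and exo, followed by the λ tL3 terminator. Arabinose therefore induces the recombination functions: Gam blocks RecBCD, Exo resects double-stranded DNA ends, and Beta anneals single strands to the target.

A third module carries lacI under the lacIq promoter and, on the reverse strand, a trc promoter and lac operator fragment placed ahead of a 20-nt segment and an S. pyogenes gRNA scaffold. The 20-nt segment is annotated as a fragment of the ColE1/pMB1 origin, which suggests an IPTG-inducible sgRNA whose spacer targets that origin. This fits the recorded purpose of inducible guide expression (truncated in the record as "sgR"), and such a guide would plausibly eliminate a companion pMB1-type plasmid after editing, though the record does not state this. The associated publication describes multigene editing of the E. coli genome, with Cas9 cleavage combined with λ Red recombination.
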