Features (pLannotate 1.2.2; 20 found; start..end, strand, type, name):
    286..4392    +  CDS            Cas9: Cas9 (Csn1) endonuclease from the Streptococcus pyogenes Type II CRISPR/Cas system generates RNA-guided double strand breaks in DNA
   4429..4485    -  promoter       AmpR promoter (fragment): bla
   4522..5400    -  CDS            araC: L-arabinose regulatory protein; araC
   5427..5711    +  promoter       araBAD promoter: araBAD; promoter of the L-arabinose operon of E. coli; the araC regulatory gene is transcribed in the opposite direction (Guzman et al., 1995)
   5755..6171    +  CDS            Gam: inhibitor of the host RecBCD nuclease in the λ Red system; gam; protects the double-stranded DNA substrate for recombination
   6177..6962    +  CDS            Beta: single-stranded DNA binding recombinase in the λ Red system; bet; mediates pairing of a single-stranded DNA with a complementary target
   6959..7639    +  CDS            Exo: 5' to 3' double-stranded DNA exonuclease in the λ Red system; exo; creates 3' single-stranded DNA tails
   7640..7884    +  terminator     λ tL3 terminator: transcription terminator tL3 from phage λ
   7928..8003    -  misc_RNA       gRNA scaffold: guide RNA scaffold for the Streptococcus pyogenes CRISPR/Cas9 system
   8004..8023    -  rep_origin     ori (fragment): high-copy-number ColE1/pMB1/pBR322/pUC origin of replication
   8031..8053    -  protein_bind   lac operator (fragment): The lac repressor binds to the lac operator to inhibit transcription in E. coli. This inhibition can be relieved by adding lactose or isopropyl-β-D-thiogalactopyranoside (IPTG). lac repressor encoded by lacI
   8061..8086    -  promoter       trc promoter (fragment): strong E. coli promoter; hybrid between the trp and lac UV5 promoters
   8162..8263    +  CDS            yciV (fragment): RNAAM_ECOLI - Also known as trpH From Escherichia coli (strain K12).
   8259..8276    -  promoter       tet promoter (fragment): E. coli promoter for tetracycline efflux protein gene
   8318..9400    -  CDS            lacI: lac repressor; lacI; The lac repressor binds to the lac operator to inhibit transcription in E. coli. This inhibition can be relieved by adding lactose or isopropyl-β-D-thiogalactopyranoside (IPTG).
   9401..9478    -  promoter       lacIq promoter: lacI (mutant); In the lacIq allele, a single base change in the promoter boosts expression of the lacI gene about 10-fold.
   9611..10561   -  CDS            Rep101(Ts): temperature-sensitive version of the RepA protein needed for replication with the pSC101 origin (Armstrong et al., 1984); rep101 encoding an A56V mutation
  10609..10831   -  rep_origin     pSC101 ori: low-copy replication origin that requires the Rep101 protein
  11483..12298   -  CDS            KanR: aminoglycoside phosphotransferase; aph(3')-Ia; confers resistance to kanamycin in bacteria or G418 (Geneticin®) in eukaryotes
  12454..12532   -  misc_RNA       tracrRNA: trans-activating CRISPR RNA for the Streptococcus pyogenes CRISPR/Cas9 system
>Addgene plasmid #62225 | pCas | addgene full sequence | sequence record 275267 | Addgene NGS Result
TTTTATAACTTTTATAACAAATAATCAAGGAGAAATTCAAAGAAATTTATCAGCCATAAAACAATACTTA
ATACTATAGAATGATAACAAAATAAACTACTTTTTAAAAGAATTTTGTGTTATAATCTATTTATTATTAA
GTATTGGGTAATATTTTTTGAAGAGATATTTTGAAAAAGAAAAATTAAAGCATATTAAACTAATTTCGGA
GGTCATTAAAACTATTATTGAAATCATCAAACTCATTATGGATTTAATTTAAACTTTTTATTTTAGGAGG
CAAAAATGGATAAGAAATACTCAATAGGCTTAGATATCGGCACAAATAGCGTCGGATGGGCGGTGATCAC
TGATGAATATAAGGTTCCGTCTAAAAAGTTCAAGGTTCTGGGAAATACAGACCGCCACAGTATCAAAAAA
AATCTTATAGGGGCTCTTTTATTTGACAGTGGAGAGACAGCGGAAGCGACTCGTCTCAAACGGACAGCTC
GTAGAAGGTATACACGTCGGAAGAATCGTATTTGTTATCTACAGGAGATTTTTTCAAATGAGATGGCGAA
AGTAGATGATAGTTTCTTTCATCGACTTGAAGAGTCTTTTTTGGTGGAAGAAGACAAGAAGCATGAACGT
CATCCTATTTTTGGAAATATAGTAGATGAAGTTGCTTATCATGAGAAATATCCAACTATCTATCATCTGC
GAAAAAAATTGGTAGATTCTACTGATAAAGCGGATTTGCGCTTAATCTATTTGGCCTTAGCGCATATGAT
TAAGTTTCGTGGTCATTTTTTGATTGAGGGAGATTTAAATCCTGATAATAGTGATGTGGACAAACTATTT
ATCCAGTTGGTACAAACCTACAATCAATTATTTGAAGAAAACCCTATTAACGCAAGTGGAGTAGATGCTA
AAGCGATTCTTTCTGCACGATTGAGTAAATCAAGACGATTAGAAAATCTCATTGCTCAGCTCCCCGGTGA
GAAGAAAAATGGCTTATTTGGGAATCTCATTGCTTTGTCATTGGGTTTGACCCCTAATTTTAAATCAAAT
TTTGATTTGGCAGAAGATGCTAAATTACAGCTTTCAAAAGATACTTACGATGATGATTTAGATAATTTAT
TGGCGCAAATTGGAGATCAATATGCTGATTTGTTTTTGGCAGCTAAGAATTTATCAGATGCTATTTTACT
TTCAGATATCCTAAGAGTAAATACTGAAATAACTAAGGCTCCCCTATCAGCTTCAATGATTAAACGCTAC
GATGAACATCATCAAGACTTGACTCTTTTAAAAGCTTTAGTTCGACAACAACTTCCAGAAAAGTATAAAG
AAATCTTTTTTGATCAATCAAAAAACGGATATGCAGGTTATATTGATGGGGGAGCTAGCCAAGAAGAATT
TTATAAATTTATCAAACCAATTTTAGAAAAAATGGATGGTACTGAGGAATTATTGGTGAAACTAAATCGT
GAAGATTTGCTGCGCAAGCAACGGACCTTTGACAACGGCTCTATTCCCCATCAAATTCACTTGGGTGAGC
TGCATGCTATTTTGAGAAGACAAGAAGACTTTTATCCATTTTTAAAAGACAATCGTGAGAAGATTGAAAA
AATCTTGACTTTTCGAATTCCTTATTATGTTGGTCCATTGGCGCGTGGCAATAGTCGTTTTGCATGGATG
ACTCGGAAGTCTGAAGAAACAATTACCCCATGGAATTTTGAAGAAGTTGTCGATAAAGGTGCTTCAGCTC
AATCATTTATTGAACGCATGACAAACTTTGATAAAAATCTTCCAAATGAAAAAGTACTACCAAAACATAG
TTTGCTTTATGAGTATTTTACGGTTTATAACGAATTGACAAAGGTCAAATATGTTACTGAAGGAATGCGA
AAACCAGCATTTCTTTCAGGTGAACAGAAGAAAGCCATTGTTGATTTACTCTTCAAAACAAATCGAAAAG
TAACCGTTAAGCAATTAAAAGAAGATTATTTCAAAAAAATAGAATGTTTTGATAGTGTTGAAATTTCAGG
AGTTGAAGATAGATTTAATGCTTCATTAGGTACCTACCATGATTTGCTAAAAATTATTAAAGATAAAGAT
TTTTTGGATAATGAAGAAAATGAAGATATCTTAGAGGATATTGTTTTAACATTGACCTTATTTGAAGATA
GGGAGATGATTGAGGAAAGACTTAAAACATATGCTCACCTCTTTGATGATAAGGTGATGAAACAGCTTAA
ACGTCGCCGTTATACTGGTTGGGGACGTTTGTCTCGAAAATTGATTAATGGTATTAGGGATAAGCAATCT
GGCAAAACAATATTAGATTTTTTGAAATCAGATGGTTTTGCCAATCGCAATTTTATGCAGCTGATCCATG
ATGATAGTTTGACATTTAAAGAAGACATTCAAAAAGCACAAGTGTCTGGACAAGGCGATAGTTTACATGA
ACATATTGCAAATTTAGCTGGTAGCCCTGCTATTAAAAAAGGTATTTTACAGACTGTAAAAGTTGTTGAT
GAATTGGTCAAAGTAATGGGGCGGCATAAGCCAGAAAATATCGTTATTGAAATGGCACGTGAAAATCAGA
CAACTCAAAAGGGCCAGAAAAATTCGCGAGAGCGTATGAAACGAATCGAAGAAGGTATCAAAGAATTAGG
AAGTCAGATTCTTAAAGAGCATCCTGTTGAAAATACTCAATTGCAAAATGAAAAGCTCTATCTCTATTAT
CTCCAAAATGGAAGAGACATGTATGTGGACCAAGAATTAGATATTAATCGTTTAAGTGATTATGATGTCG
ATCACATTGTTCCACAAAGTTTCCTTAAAGACGATTCAATAGACAATAAGGTCTTAACGCGTTCTGATAA
AAATCGTGGTAAATCGGATAACGTTCCAAGTGAAGAAGTAGTCAAAAAGATGAAAAACTATTGGAGACAA
CTTCTAAACGCCAAGTTAATCACTCAACGTAAGTTTGATAATTTAACGAAAGCTGAACGTGGAGGTTTGA
GTGAACTTGATAAAGCTGGTTTTATCAAACGCCAATTGGTTGAAACTCGCCAAATCACTAAGCATGTGGC
ACAAATTTTGGATAGTCGCATGAATACTAAATACGATGAAAATGATAAACTTATTCGAGAGGTTAAAGTG
ATTACCTTAAAATCTAAATTAGTTTCTGACTTCCGAAAAGATTTCCAATTCTATAAAGTACGTGAGATTA
ACAATTACCATCATGCCCATGATGCGTATCTAAATGCCGTCGTTGGAACTGCTTTGATTAAGAAATATCC
AAAACTTGAATCGGAGTTTGTCTATGGTGATTATAAAGTTTATGATGTTCGTAAAATGATTGCTAAGTCT
GAGCAAGAAATAGGCAAAGCAACCGCAAAATATTTCTTTTACTCTAATATCATGAACTTCTTCAAAACAG
AAATTACACTTGCAAATGGAGAGATTCGCAAACGCCCTCTAATCGAAACTAATGGGGAAACTGGAGAAAT
TGTCTGGGATAAAGGGCGAGATTTTGCCACAGTGCGCAAAGTATTGTCCATGCCCCAAGTCAATATTGTC
AAGAAAACAGAAGTACAGACAGGCGGATTCTCCAAGGAGTCAATTTTACCAAAAAGAAATTCGGACAAGC
TTATTGCTCGTAAAAAAGACTGGGATCCAAAAAAATATGGTGGTTTTGATAGTCCAACGGTAGCTTATTC
AGTCCTAGTGGTTGCTAAGGTGGAAAAAGGGAAATCGAAGAAGTTAAAATCCGTTAAAGAGTTACTAGGG
ATCACAATTATGGAAAGAAGTTCCTTTGAAAAAAATCCGATTGACTTTTTAGAAGCTAAAGGATATAAGG
AAGTTAAAAAAGACTTAATCATTAAACTACCTAAATATAGTCTTTTTGAGTTAGAAAACGGTCGTAAACG
GATGCTGGCTAGTGCCGGAGAATTACAAAAAGGAAATGAGCTGGCTCTGCCAAGCAAATATGTGAATTTT
TTATATTTAGCTAGTCATTATGAAAAGTTGAAGGGTAGTCCAGAAGATAACGAACAAAAACAATTGTTTG
TGGAGCAGCATAAGCATTATTTAGATGAGATTATTGAGCAAATCAGTGAATTTTCTAAGCGTGTTATTTT
AGCAGATGCCAATTTAGATAAAGTTCTTAGTGCATATAACAAACATAGAGACAAACCAATACGTGAACAA
GCAGAAAATATTATTCATTTATTTACGTTGACGAATCTTGGAGCTCCCGCTGCTTTTAAATATTTTGATA
CAACAATTGATCGTAAACGATATACGTCTACAAAAGAAGTTTTAGATGCCACTCTTATCCATCAATCCAT
CACTGGTCTTTATGAAACACGCATTGATTTGAGTCAGCTAGGAGGTGACTGAAGTATATTTTAGATGAAG
ATTATTTCTTAATCTAGACATGAGCGGATACATATTTGAATGTATTTAGAAAAATAAACAAATAGGGGTT
CCGCGCACATTTCCCCGAAAAGTGCCACCTGCATCGATTTATTATGACAACTTGACGGCTACATCATTCA
CTTTTTCTTCACAACCGGCACGGAACTCGCTCGGGCTGGCCCCGGTGCATTTTTTAAATACCCGCGAGAA
GTAGAGTTGATCGTCAAAACCAACATTGCGACCGACGGTGGCGATAGGCATCCGGGTGGTGCTCAAAAGC
AGCTTCGCCTGGCTGATACGTTGGTCCTCGCGCCAGCTTAAGACGCTAATCCCTAACTGCTGGCGGAAAA
GATGTGACAGACGCGACGGCGACAAGCAAACATGCTGTGCGACGCTGGCGATATCAAAATTGCTGTCTGC
CAGGTGATCGCTGATGTACTGACAAGCCTCGCGTACCCGATTATCCATCGGTGGATGGAGCGACTCGTTA
ATCGCTTCCATGTGCCGCAGTAACAATTGCTCAAGCAGATTTATCGCCAGCAGCTCCGAATAGCGCCCTT
CCCCTTGCCCGGCGTTAATGATTTGCCCAAACAGGTCGCTGAAATGCGGCTGGTGCGCTTCATCCGGGCG
AAAGAACCCCGTATTGGCAAATATTGACGGCCAGTTAAGCCATTCATGCCAGTAGGCGCGCGGACGAAAG
TAAACCCACTGGTGATACCATTCGCGAGCCTCCGGATGACGACCGTAGTGATGAATCTCTCCTGGCGGGA
ACAGCAAAATATCACCCGGTCGGCAAACAAATTCTCGTCCCTGATTTTTCACCACCCCCTGACCGCGAAT
GGTGAGATTGAGAATATAACCTTTCATTCCCAGCGGTCGGTCGATAAAAAAATCGAGATAACCGTTGGCC
TCAATCGGCGTTAAACCCGCCACCAGATGGGCATTAAACGAGTATCCCGGCAGCAGGGGATCATTTTGCG
CTTCAGCCATACTTTTCATACTCCCGCCATTCAGAGAAGAAACCAATTGTCCATATTGCATCAGACATTG
CCGTCACTGCGTCTTTTACTGGCTCTTCTCGCTAACCAAACCGGTAACCCCGCTTATTAAAAGCATTCTG
TAACAAAGCGGGACCAAAGCCATGACAAAAACGCGTAACAAAAGTGTCTATAATCACGGCAGAAAAGTCC
ACATTGATTATTTGCACGGCGTCACACTTTGCTATGCCATAGCATTTTTATCCATAAGATTAGCGGATCC
TACCTGACGCTTTTTATCGCAACTCTCTACTGTTTCTCCATACCCGTTTTTTTGGGAATTCGAGCTCTAA
GGAGGTTATAAAAAATGGATATTAATACTGAAACTGAGATCAAGCAAAAGCATTCACTAACCCCCTTTCC
TGTTTTCCTAATCAGCCCGGCATTTCGCGGGCGATATTTTCACAGCTATTTCAGGAGTTCAGCCATGAAC
GCTTATTACATTCAGGATCGTCTTGAGGCTCAGAGCTGGGCGCGTCACTACCAGCAGCTCGCCCGTGAAG
AGAAAGAGGCAGAACTGGCAGACGACATGGAAAAAGGCCTGCCCCAGCACCTGTTTGAATCGCTATGCAT
CGATCATTTGCAACGCCACGGGGCCAGCAAAAAATCCATTACCCGTGCGTTTGATGACGATGTTGAGTTT
CAGGAGCGCATGGCAGAACACATCCGGTACATGGTTGAAACCATTGCTCACCACCAGGTTGATATTGATT
CAGAGGTATAAAACGAATGAGTACTGCACTCGCAACGCTGGCTGGGAAGCTGGCTGAACGTGTCGGCATG
GATTCTGTCGACCCACAGGAACTGATCACCACTCTTCGCCAGACGGCATTTAAAGGTGATGCCAGCGATG
CGCAGTTCATCGCATTACTGATCGTTGCCAACCAGTACGGCCTTAATCCGTGGACGAAAGAAATTTACGC
CTTTCCTGATAAGCAGAATGGCATCGTTCCGGTGGTGGGCGTTGATGGCTGGTCCCGCATCATCAATGAA
AACCAGCAGTTTGATGGCATGGACTTTGAGCAGGACAATGAATCCTGTACATGCCGGATTTACCGCAAGG
ACCGTAATCATCCGATCTGCGTTACCGAATGGATGGATGAATGCCGCCGCGAACCATTCAAAACTCGCGA
AGGCAGAGAAATCACGGGGCCGTGGCAGTCGCATCCCAAACGGATGTTACGTCATAAAGCCATGATTCAG
TGTGCCCGTCTGGCCTTCGGATTTGCTGGTATCTATGACAAGGATGAAGCCGAGCGCATTGTCGAAAATA
CTGCATACACTGCAGAACGTCAGCCGGAACGCGACATCACTCCGGTTAACGATGAAACCATGCAGGAGAT
TAACACTCTGCTGATCGCCCTGGATAAAACATGGGATGACGACTTATTGCCGCTCTGTTCCCAGATATTT
CGCCGCGACATTCGTGCATCGTCAGAACTGACACAGGCCGAAGCAGTAAAAGCTCTTGGATTCCTGAAAC
AGAAAGCCGCAGAGCAGAAGGTGGCAGCATGACACCGGACATTATCCTGCAGCGTACCGGGATCGATGTG
AGAGCTGTCGAACAGGGGGATGATGCGTGGCACAAATTACGGCTCGGCGTCATCACCGCTTCAGAAGTTC
ACAACGTGATAGCAAAACCCCGCTCCGGAAAGAAGTGGCCTGACATGAAAATGTCCTACTTCCACACCCT
GCTTGCTGAGGTTTGCACCGGTGTGGCTCCGGAAGTTAACGCTAAAGCACTGGCCTGGGGAAAACAGTAC
GAGAACGACGCCAGAACCCTGTTTGAATTCACTTCCGGCGTGAATGTTACTGAATCCCCGATCATCTATC
GCGACGAAAGTATGCGTACCGCCTGCTCTCCCGATGGTTTATGCAGTGACGGCAACGGCCTTGAACTGAA
ATGCCCGTTTACCTCCCGGGATTTCATGAAGTTCCGGCTCGGTGGTTTCGAGGCCATAAAGTCAGCTTAC
ATGGCCCAGGTGCAGTACAGCATGTGGGTGACGCGAAAAAATGCCTGGTACTTTGCCAACTATGACCCGC
GTATGAAGCGTGAAGGCCTGCATTATGTCGTGATTGAGCGGGATGAAAAGTACATGGCGAGTTTTGACGA
GATCGTGCCGGAGTTCATCGAAAAAATGGACGAGGCACTGGCTGAAATTGGTTTTGTATTTGGGGAGCAA
TGGCGATGACGCATCCTCACGATAATATCCGGGTAGGCGCAATCACTTTCGTCTACTCCGTTACAAAGCG
AGGCTGGGTATTTCCCGGCCTTTCTGTTATCCGAAATCCACTGAAAGCACAGCGGCTGGCTGAGGAGATA
AATAATAAACGAGGGGCTGTATGCACAAAGCATCTTCTGTTGAGTTAAGAACGAGTATCGAGATGGCACA
TAGCCTTGCTCAAATTGGAATCAGGTTTGTGCCAATACCAGTAGAAACAGACGAAGAATCCATGGGTATG
GACAGATCTCAAAAAAAGCACCGACTCGGTGCCACTTTTTCAAGTTGATAACGGACTAGCCTTATTTTAA
CTTGCTATTTCTAGCTCTAAAACCTGGTAACAGGATTAGCAGATGTGTGAAATTGTTATCCGCTCACAAT
TCCACACAACATACGAGCCGGATGATTAATTGTCAACAGCTCATTTCAGAATATTTGCCAGAACCGTTAT
GATGTCGGCGCAAAAAACATTATCCAGAACGGGAGTGCGCCTTGAGCGACACGAATTATGCAGTGATTTA
CGACCTGCACAGCCATACCACAGCTTCCGATGGCTGCCTGACGCCAGAAGCATTGGTGCACCGTGCAGTC
GATGATAAGCTGTCAAACCAGATCAATTCGCGCTAACTTACATTAATTGCGTTGCGCTCACTGCCCGCTT
TCCAGTCGGGAAACCTGTCGTGCCAGCTGCATTAATGAATCGGCCAACGCGCGGGGAGAGGCGGTTTGCG
TATTGGGCGCCAGGGTGGTTTTTCTTTTCACCAGTGAGACGGGCAACAGCTGATTGCCCTTCACCGCCTG
GCCCTGAGAGAGTTGCAGCAAGCGGTCCACGCTGGTTTGCCCCAGCAGGCGAAAATCCTGTTTGATGGTG
GTTAACGGCGGGATATAACATGAGCTGTCTTCGGTATCGTCGTATCCCACTACCGAGATATCCGCACCAA
CGCGCAGCCCGGACTCGGTAATGGCGCGCATTGCGCCCAGCGCCATCTGATCGTTGGCAACCAGCATCGC
AGTGGGAACGATGCCCTCATTCAGCATTTGCATGGTTTGTTGAAAACCGGACATGGCACTCCAGTCGCCT
TCCCGTTCCGCTATCGGCTGAATTTGATTGCGAGTGAGATATTTATGCCAGCCAGCCAGACGCAGACGCG
CCGAGACAGAACTTAATGGGCCCGCTAACAGCGCGATTTGCTGGTGACCCAATGCGACCAGATGCTCCAC
GCCCAGTCGCGTACCGTCTTCATGGGAGAAAATAATACTGTTGATGGGTGTCTGGTCAGAGACATCAAGA
AATAACGCCGGAACATTAGTGCAGGCAGCTTCCACAGCAATGGCATCCTGGTCATCCAGCGGATAGTTAA
TGATCAGCCCACTGACGCGTTGCGCGAGAAGATTGTGCACCGCCGCTTTACAGGCTTCGACGCCGCTTCG
TTCTACCATCGACACCACCACGCTGGCACCCAGTTGATCGGCGCGAGATTTAATCGCCGCGACAATTTGC
GACGGCGCGTGCAGGGCCAGACTGGAGGTGGCAACGCCAATCAGCAACGACTGTTTGCCCGCCAGTTGTT
GTGCCACGCGGTTGGGAATGTAATTCAGCTCCGCCATCGCCGCTTCCACTTTTTCCCGCGTTTTCGCAGA
AACGTGGCTGGCCTGGTTCACCACGCGGGAAACGGTCTGATAAGAGACACCGGCATACTCTGCGACATCG
TATAACGTTACTGGTTTCACATTCACCACCCTGAATTGACTCTCTTCCGGGCGCTATCATGCCATACCGC
GAAAGGTTTTGCACCATTCGATGGTGTCAACGTAAATGCATGCCGCTCGCCTTCCATGGGTATGGACAGT
TTTCCCTTTGATATGTAACGGTGAACAGTTGTTCTACTTTTGTTTGTTAGTCTTGATGCTTCACTGATAG
ATACAAGAGCCATAAGAACCTCAGATCCTTCCGTATTTAGCCAGTATGTTCTCTAGTGTGGTTCGTTGTT
TTTGCGTGAGCCATGAGAACGAACCATTGAGATCATACTTACTTTGCATGTCACTCAAAAATTTTGCCTC
AAAACTGGTGAGCTGAATTTTTGCAGTTAAAGCATCGTGTAGTGTTTTTCTTAGTCCGTTATGTAGGTAG
GAATCTGATGTAATGGTTGTTGGTATTTTGTCACCATTCATTTTTATCTGGTTGTTCTCAAGTTCGGTTA
CGAGATCCATTTGTCTATCTAGTTCAACTTGGAAAATCAACGTATCAGTCGGGCGGCCTCGCTTATCAAC
CACCAATTTCATATTGCTGTAAGTGTTTAAATCTTTACTTATTGGTTTCAAAACCCATTGGTTAAGCCTT
TTAAACTCATGGTAGTTATTTTCAAGCATTAACATGAACTTAAATTCATCAAGGCTAATCTCTATATTTG
CCTTGTGAGTTTTCTTTTGTGTTAGTTCTTTTAATAACCACTCATAAATCCTCATAGAGTATTTGTTTTC
AAAAGACTTAACATGTTCCAGATTATATTTTATGAATTTTTTTAACTGGAAAAGATAAGGCAATATCTCT
TCACTAAAAACTAATTCTAATTTTTCGCTTGAGAACTTGGCATAGTTTGTCCACTGGAAAATCTCAAAGC
CTTTAACCAAAGGATTCCTGATTTCCACAGTTCTCGTCATCAGCTCTCTGGTTGCTTTAGCTAATACACC
ATAAGCATTTTCCCTACTGATGTTCATCATCTGAACGTATTGGTTATAAGTGAACGATACCGTCCGTTCT
TTCCTTGTAGGGTTTTCAATCGTGGGGTTGAGTAGTGCCACACAGCATAAAATTAGCTTGGTTTCATGCT
CCGTTAAGTCATAGCGACTAATCGCTAGTTCATTTGCTTTGAAAACAACTAATTCAGACATACATCTCAA
TTGGTCTAGGTGATTTTAATCACTATACCAATTGAGATGGGCTAGTCAATGATAATTACTAGTCCTTTTC
CTTTGAGTTGTGGGTATCTGTAAATTCTGCTAGACCTTTGCTGGAAAACTTGTAAATTCTGCTAGACCCT
CTGTAAATTCCGCTAGACCTTTGTGTGTTTTTTTTGTTTATATTCAAGTGGTTATAATTTATAGAATAAA
GAAAGAATAAAAAAAGATAAAAAGAATAGATCCCAGCCCTGTGTATAACTCACTACTTTAGTCAGTTCCG
CAGTATTACAAAAGGATGTCGCAAACGCTGTTTGCTCCTCTACAAAACAGACCTTAAAACCCTAAAGGCT
TAAGTAGCACCCTCGCAAGCTCGGTTGCGGCCGCAATCGGGCAAATCGCTGAATATTCCTTTTGTCTCCG
ACCATCAGGCACCTGAGTCGCTGTCTTTTTCGTGACATTCAGTTCGCTGCGCTCACGGCTCTGGCAGTGA
ATGGGGGTAAATGGCACTACAGGCGCCTTTTATGGATTCATGCAAGGAAACTACCCATAATACAAGAAAA
GCCCGTCACGGGCTTCTCAGGGCGTTTTATGGCGGGTCTGCTATGTGGTGCTATCTGACTTTTTGCTGTT
CAGCAGTTCCTGCCCTCTGATTTTCCAGTCTGACCACTTCGGATTATCCCGTGACAGGTCATTCAGACTG
GCTAATGCACCCAGTAAGGCAGCGGTATCATCAACGGGGTCTGACGCTCAGTGGAACGAAAACTCACGTT
AAGGGATTTTGGTCATGAGATTATCAAAAAGGATCTTCACCTAGATCCTTTTAAATTAAAAATGAAGTTT
TAAATCAATCTAAAGTATATATGAGTAAACTTGGTCTGACAGTTACGTTTCCAACCAATTAACCAATTCT
GATTAGAAAAACTCATCGAGCATCAAATGAAACTGCAATTTATTCATATCAGGATTATCAATACCATATT
TTTGAAAAAGCCGTTTCTGTAATGAAGGAGAAAACTCACCGAGGCAGTTCCATAGGATGGCAAGATCCTG
GTATCGGTCTGCGATTCCGACTCGTCCAACATCAATACAACCTATTAATTTCCCCTCGTCAAAAATAAGG
TTATCAAGTGAGAAATCACCATGAGTGACGACTGAATCCGGTGAGAATGGCAAAAGCTTATGCATTTCTT
TCCAGACTTGTTCAACAGGCCAGCCATTACGCTCGTCATCAAAATCACTCGCATCAACCAAACCGTTATT
CATTCGTGATTGCGCCTGAGCGAGACGAAATACGCGATCGCTGTTAAAAGGACAATTACAAACAGGAATC
GAATGCAACCGGCGCAGGAACACTGCCAGCGCATCAACAATATTTTCACCTGAATCAGGATATTCTTCTA
ATACCTGGAATGCTGTTTTCCCGGGGATCGCAGTGGTGAGTAACCATGCATCATCAGGAGTACGGATAAA
ATGCTTGATGGTCGGAAGAGGCATAAATTCCGTCAGCCAGTTTAGTCTGACCATCTCATCTGTAACATCA
TTGGCAACGCTACCTTTGCCATGTTTCAGAAACAACTCTGGCGCATCGGGCTTCCCATACAATCGATAGA
TTGTCGCACCTGATTGCCCGACATTATCGCGAGCCCATTTATACCCATATAAATCAGCATCCATGTTGGA
ATTTAATCGCGGCCTCGAGCAAGACGTTTCCCGTTGAATATGGCTCATAACACCCCTTGTATTACTGTTT
ATGTAAGCAGACAGTTTTATTGTTCATGATGATATATTTTTATCTTGTGCAATGTAACATCAGAGATTTT
GAGACACAACGTGGCTTTCCCTGCAGGGTTTGCAGTCAGAGTAGAATAGAAGTATCAAAAAAAGCACCGA
CTCGGTGCCACTTTTTCAAGTTGATAACGGACTAGCCTTATTTTAACTTGCTATGCTGTTTTGAATGGTT
CCAACAAGATTA
