>Addgene plasmid #62225 | pCas | addgene partial sequence | sequence record 109858 | pENTR1A-3 5'-GTAACATCAGAGATTTTGAGACAC-3'
AAAAGCACCGACTCGGTGCCACTTTTTCAAGTTGATAACGGACTAGCCTTATTTTAACTTGCTATGCTGT
TTTGAATGGTTCCAACAAGATTATTTTATAACTTTTATAACAAATAATCAAGGAGAAATTCAAAGAAATT
TATCAGCCATAAAACAATACTTAATACTATAGAATGATAACAAAATAAACTACTTTTTAAAAGAATTTTG
TGTTATAATCTATTTATTATTAAGTATTGGGTAATATTTTTTGAAGAGATATTTTGAAAAAGAAAAATTA
AAGCATATTAAACTAATTTCGGAGGTCATTAAAACTATTATTGAAATCATCAAACTCATTATGGATTTAA
TTTAAACTTTTTATTTTAGGAGGCAAAAATGGATAAGAAATACTCAATAGGCTTAGATATCGGCACAAAT
AGCGTCGGATGGGCGGTGATCACTGATGAATATAAGGTTCCGTCTAAAAAGTTCAAGGTTCTGGGAAATA
CAGACCGCCACAGTATCAAAAAAAATCTTATAGGGGCTCTTTTATTTGACAGTGGAGAGACAGCGGAAGC
GACTCGTCTCAAACGGACAGCTCGTAGAAGGTATACACGTCGGAAGAATCGTATTTGTTATCTACAGGAG
ATTTTTTCAAATGAGATGGCGAAAGTAGATGATAGTTTCTTTCATCGACTTGAAGAGTCTTTTTTGGTGG
AAGAAGACAAGAAGCATGAACGTCATCCTATTTTTGGAAATATAGTAGATGAAGTTGCTTATCATGAGAA
ATATCCAACTATCTATCATCTGCGAAAAA
