>Addgene plasmid #62225 | pCas | addgene partial sequence | sequence record 109859 | AraC-F-New 5'-GATGTAGCCGTCAAGTTGTCA-3'
TGTGCGCGGAACCCCTATTTGTTTATTTTTCTAAATACATTCAAATATGTATCCGCTCATGTCTAGATTA
AGAAATAATCTTCATCTAAAATATACTTCAGTCACCTCCTAGCTGACTCAAATCAATGCGTGTTTCATAA
AGACCAGTGATGGATTGATGGATAAGAGTGGCATCTAAAACTTCTTTTGTAGACGTATATCGTTTACGAT
CAATTGTTGTATCAAAATATTTAAAAGCAGCGGGAGCTCCAAGATTCGTCAACGTAAATAAATGAATAAT
ATTTTCTGCTTGTTCACGTATTGGTTTGTCTCTATGTTTGTTATATGCACTAAGAACTTTATCTAAATTG
GCATCTGCTAAAATAACACGCTTAGAAAATTCACTGATTTGCTCAATAATCTCATCTAAATAATGCTTAT
GCTGCTCCACAAACAATTGTTTTTGTTCGTTATCTTCTGGACTACCCTTCAACTTTTCATAATGACTAGC
TAAATATAAAAAATTCACATATTTGCTTGGCAGAGCCAGCTCATTTCCTTTTTGTAATTCTCCGGCACTA
GCCAGCATCCGTTTACGACCGTTTTCTAACTCAAAAAGACTATATTTAGGTAGTTTAATGATTAAGTCTT
TTTTAACTTCCTTATATCCTTTAGCTTCTAAAAAGTCAATCGGATTTTTTTCAAAGGAACTTCTTTCCAT
AATTGTGATCCCTAGTAACTCTTTAACGGATTTTAACTTCTTCGATTTCCCTTTTTCCACCTTAGCAACC
ACTAGGACTGAATAAGCTACCGTTGGACTATCAAAACCACCATATTTTTT
