>Addgene plasmid #62225 | pCas | addgene partial sequence | sequence record 109861 | lacI-F 5'-GCTTGCTGCAACTCTCTCAG-3'
AACCACCCTGGCGCCCAATACGCAAACCGCCTCTCCCCGCGCGTTGGCCGATTCATTAATGCAGCTGGCA
CGACAGGTTTCCCGACTGGAAAGCGGGCAGTGAGCGCAACGCAATTAATGTAAGTTAGCGCGAATTGATC
TGGTTTGACAGCTTATCATCGACTGCACGGTGCACCAATGCTTCTGGCGTCAGGCAGCCATCGGAAGCTG
TGGTATGGCTGTGCAGGTCGTAAATCACTGCATAATTCGTGTCGCTCAAGGCGCACTCCCGTTCTGGATA
ATGTTTTTTGCGCCGACATCATAACGGTTCTGGCAAATATTCTGAAATGAGCTGTTGACAATTAATCATC
CGGCTCGTATGTTGTGTGGAATTGTGAGCGGATAACAATTTCACACATCTGCTAATCCTGTTACCAGGTT
TTAGAGCTAGAAATAGCAAGTTAAAATAAGGCTAGTCCGTTATCAACTTGAAAAAGTGGCACCGAGTCGG
TGCTTTTTTTGAGATCTGTCCATACCCATGGATTCTTCGTCTGTTTCTACTGGTATTGGCACAAACCTGA
TTCCAATTTGAGCAAGGCTATGTGCCATCTCGATACTCGTTCTTAACTCAACAGAAGATGCTTTGTGCAT
ACAGCCCCTCGTTTATTATTTATCTCCTCAGCCAGCCGCTGTGCTTTCAGTGGATTTCGGATAACAGAAA
GGCCGGGAAATACCCAGCCTCGCTTTGTAACGGAGTAGACGAAAGTGATTGCGCCTACCCGGATATTATC
GTGAGGATGCGTCATCGCCATTGCTCCCCAAATACAAAACCAATTTCAGCCAGTGCCTCGTCCATT
